Addgene plasmid #82323: pDONR223_BRD4_WT
Purpose: Gateway Donor vector containing BRD4 , part of the Target Accelerator Plasmid Collection.
Depositing lab: Jesse Boehm & William Hahn & David Root. Depositing organization: Broad Institute. Publication: Systematic Functional Interrogation of Rare Cancer Variants Identifies Oncogenic Alleles. Kim E, Ilic N, Shrestha Y, Zou L, Kamburov A, Zhu C, Yang X, Lubonja R, Tran N, Nguyen C, Lawrence MS, Piccioni F, Bagul M, Doench JG, Chouinard CR, Wu X, Hogstrom L, Natoli T, Tamayo P, Horn H, Corsello SM, Lage K, Root DE, Subramanian A, Golub TR, Getz G, Boehm JS, Hahn WC. Cancer Discov. 2016 Jul;6(7):714-26. doi: 10.1158/2159-8290.CD-16-0160. Epub 2016 May 4. PubMed 27147599.
Backbone
  Vector backbone: pDONR223
  Backbone manufacturer: Invitrogen
  Backbone size w/o insert (bp): 2790
  Vector type: Gateway Entry vector
Growth in bacteria
  Bacterial resistance: Spectinomycin, 50 μg/mL
  Growth temperature: 37°C
  Growth strain: DH5alpha
  Copy number: High Copy
Gene/Insert
  Gene/Insert name: BRD4
  Species: H. sapiens (human)
  Mutation: P474L
  GenBank ID: NM_014299.2
  Entrez Gene: BRD4 (a.k.a. CAP, CDLS6, FSHRG4, HUNK1, HUNKI, MCAP)
  Promoter: None
  Cloning method: Gateway Cloning
  Sequencing primers: 5′ M13pUC-fwd; 3′ M13-Rev
Terms and licenses: Academic/Nonprofit Terms; Industry Terms: Not Available to Industry
Depositor comments: Open state: NO stop codon immediately follows insert. Supporting reference: Systematic morphological profiling of human gene and allele function via Cell Painting. Rohban MH, et al. Elife. 2017, Mar 18;6. pii: e24060. PubMed PMID 28315521
How to cite: pDONR223_BRD4_WT was a gift from Jesse Boehm & William Hahn & David Root (Addgene plasmid # 82323 ; http://n2t.net/addgene:82323 ; RRID:Addgene_82323)
