[The description below was written by a language model from this plasmid's Addgene catalogue record and pLannotate feature annotations shown in this document.]
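Description:
pDONR223_BRD4_WT is a Gateway entry clone built on the Invitrogen pDONR223 backbone and carrying a human BRD4 open reading frame, deposited as part of the Target Accelerator Plasmid Collection. It is maintained in E. coli through a high-copy ColE1/pUC-type origin and selected with spectinomycin via the aadA (SmR) aminoglycoside adenylyltransferase gene. Upstream of aadA lie a fragment of the class 1 integron Pc promoter and a remnant of a gentamicin acetyltransferase gene. The annotation also finds rrnB T1 and T2 terminators, which insulate the cloning region from read-through transcription, and small lacZα and lacI fragments that are backbone remnants.

The BRD4 coding sequence (annotated over roughly 2.1 kb of the 4,959 nt sequenced plasmid and referenced to NM_014299.2) sits between two attL recombination sites. The annotation tool labels both of them attL3. These sites allow LR Clonase-mediated transfer of the insert into Gateway destination vectors. The entry clone has no promoter driving the insert. A T7 promoter lies just outside the downstream att site on the opposite strand, and expression depends on the destination vector chosen. The ORF is in the "open" configuration, with no stop codon immediately following it, so it can be fused in frame to C-terminal tags supplied by a destination vector. Although the name designates the clone as wild type, the catalogue mutation field lists P474L. This discrepancy is not explained in the record and should be kept in mind when using it as a reference allele. The collection supports systematic functional comparison of cancer-associated gene variants, including morphological profiling of gene and allele function.
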