Features (pLannotate 1.2.2; 12 found; start..end, strand, type, name):
     38..74      -  CDS            lacZα (fragment): LacZα fragment of β-galactosidase; lacZ fragment
     91..186     +  protein_bind   attL3: mutant version of attL; recombination site for the Gateway® LR reaction LR Clonase™
    192..2297    +  CDS            BRD4 (fragment) (sequence partly withheld): BRD4_HUMAN - Also known as HUNK1. Experimental evidence at protein level: Swiss-Prot protein existence level 1. [Isoform B]: Acts as a chromatin insulator in the DNA damage response pathway. Inhibits DNA damage response signaling by recruiting the condensin-2 complex to acetylated histones, leading to chromatin structure remodeling, insulating the region from DNA damage response by limiting spreading of histone H2AX/H2A.x phosphorylation. From Homo sapiens (Human).
   2362..2457    -  protein_bind   attL3: mutant version of attL; recombination site for the Gateway® LR reaction LR Clonase™
   2476..2494    -  promoter       T7 promoter: promoter for bacteriophage T7 RNA polymerase
   2684..2707    +  promoter       Pc promoter (fragment): intI1 (promoter lies within the coding sequence); class 1 integron promoter
   2883..2939    +  CDS            GmR (fragment): gentamycin acetyltransferase; aacC1; confers resistance to gentamycin
   2946..3737    +  CDS            SmR: aminoglycoside adenylyltransferase (Murphy, 1985); aadA; confers resistance to spectinomycin and streptomycin
   3830..4418    +  rep_origin     ori: high-copy-number ColE1/pMB1/pBR322/pUC origin of replication
   4601..4693    +  CDS            lacI (fragment): lac repressor; lacI; The lac repressor binds to the lac operator to inhibit transcription in E. coli. This inhibition can be relieved by adding lactose or isopropyl-β-D-thiogalactopyranoside (IPTG).
   4748..4775    -  terminator     rrnB T2 terminator: transcription terminator T2 from the E. coli rrnB gene
   4907..4950    +  terminator     rrnB T1 terminator: Escherichia coli rrnB; transcription terminator T1 from the E. coli rrnB gene
>Addgene plasmid #82323 | pDONR223_BRD4_WT | addgene full sequence | sequence record 165294 | Addgene NGS result
GGCAGTTCCCTACTCTCGCGTTAACGCTAGCATGGATGTTTTCCCAGTCACGACGTTGTAAAACGACGGC
CAGTCTTAAGCTCGGGCCCCAAATAATGATTTTATTTTGACTGATAGTGACCTGTTCGTTGCAACAAATT
GATGAGCAATGCTTTTTTATAATGCCAACTTTGTACAAAAAAGTTGGCACCATGTCTGCGGAGAGCGGCC
CTGGGACGAGATTGAGAAATCTGCCAGTAATGGGGGATGGACTAGAAACTTCCCAAATGTCTACAACACA
GGCCCAGGCCCAACCCCAGCCAGCCAACGCAGCCAGCACCAACCCCCCGCCCCCAGAGACCTCCAACCCT
AACAAGCCCAAGAGGCAG
[300 nt withheld, positions 369-668]
AAAATAAATGAGCTACCCACAGAAGAAACCGAGATCATGATAGTCCAGGCAAAAGGAAGAGGACGTGGGA
GGAAAGAAACAGGGACAGCAAAACCTGGCGTTTCCACGGTACCAAACACAACTCAAGCATCGACTCCTCC
GCAGACCCAGACCCCTCAGCCGAATCCTCCTCCTGTGCAGGCCACGCCTCACCCCTTCCCTGCCGTCACC
CCGGACCTCATCGTCCAGACCCCTGTCATGACAGTGGTGCCTCCCCAGCCACTGCAGACGCCCCCGCCAG
TGCCCCCCCAGCCACAACCCCCACCCGCTCCAGCTCCCCAGCCCGTACAGAGCCACCCACCCATCATCGC
GGCCACCCCACAGCCTGTGAAGACAAAGAAGGGAGTGAAGAGGAAAGCAGACACCACCACCCCCACCACC
ATTGACCCCATTCACGAGCCACCCTCGCTGCCCCCGGAGCCCAAGACCACCAAGCTGGGCCAGCGGCGGG
AGAGCAGCCGGCCTGTGAAACCTCCAAAGAAGGACGTGCCCGACTCTCAGCAGCACCCAGCACCAGAGAA
GAGCAGCAAGGTCTCGGAGCAGCTCAAGTGCTGCAGCGGCATCCTCAAGGAGATGTTTGCCAAGAAGCAC
GCCGCCTACGCCTGGCCCTTCTACAAGCCTGTGGACGTGGAGGCACTGGGCCTACACGACTACTGTGACA
TCATCAAGCACCCCATGGACATGAGCACAATCAAGTCTAAACTGGAGGCCCGTGAGTACCGTGATGCTCA
GGAGTTTGGTGCTGACGTCCGATTGATGTTCTCCAACTGCTATAAGTACAACCCTCCTGACCATGAGGTG
GTGGCCATGGCCCGCAAGCTCCAGGATGTGTTCGAAATGCGCTTTGCCAAGATGCCGGACGAGCCTGAGG
AGCCAGTGGTGGCCGTGTCCTCCCCGGCAGTGCTCCCTCCCACCAAGGTTGTGGCCCCGCCCTCATCCAG
CGACAGCAGCAGCGATAGCTCCTCGGACAGTGACAGTTCGACTGATGACTCTGAGGAGGAGCGAGCCCAG
CGGCTGGCTGAGCTCCAGGAGCAGCTCAAAGCCGTGCACGAGCAGCTTGCAGCCCTCTCTCAGCCCCAGC
AGAACAAACCAAAGAAAAAGGAGAAAGACAAGAAGGAAAAGAAAAAAGAAAAGCACAAAAGGAAAGAGGA
AGTGGAAGAGAATAAAAAAAGCAAAGCCAAGGAACCTCCTCCTAAAAAGACGAAGAAAAATAATAGCAGC
AACAGCAATGTGAGCAAGAAGGAGCCAGCGCCCATGAAGAGCAAGCCCCCTCCCACGTATGAG
[249 nt withheld, positions 1992-2240]
GAGAAAGTTGATGTGATTGCCGGCTCCTCCAAGATGAAGGGCTTCTCGTCCTCAGAGTCGGAGAGCTCCA
GTGAGTCCAGCTCCTCTGACAGCGAAGACTCCGAAACAGGTCCTGCCTTGCCAACTTTCTTGTACAAAGT
TGGCATTATAAGAAAGCATTGCTTATCAATTTGTTGCAACGAACAGGTCACTATCAGTCAAAATAAAATC
ATTATTTGCCATCCAGCTGATATCCCCTATAGTGAGTCGTATTACATGGTCATAGCTGTTTCCTGGCAGC
TCTGGCCCGTGTCTCAAAATCTCTGATGTTACATTGCACAAGATAAAAATATATCATCATGCCTCCTCTA
GACCAGCCAGGACAGAAATGCCTCGACTTCGCTGCTACCCAAGGTTGCCGGGTGACGCACACCGTGGAAA
CGGATGAAGGCACGAACCCAGTGGACATAAGCCTGTTCGGTTCGTAAGCTGTAATGCAAGTAGCGTATGC
GCTCACGCAACTGGTCCAGAACCTTGACCGAACGCAGCGGTGGTAACGGCGCAGTGGCGGTTTTCATGGC
TTGTTATGACTGTTTTTTTGGGGTACAGTCTATGCCTCGGGCATCCAAGCAGCAAGCGCGTTACGCCGTG
GGTCGATGTTTGATGTTATGGAGCAGCAACGATGTTACGCAGCAGGGCAGTCGCCCTAAAACAAAGTTAA
ACATTATGAGGGAAGCGGTGATCGCCGAAGTATCGACTCAACTATCAGAGGTAGTTGGCGTCATCGAGCG
CCATCTCGAACCGACGTTGCTGGCCGTACATTTGTACGGCTCCGCAGTGGATGGCGGCCTGAAGCCACAC
AGTGATATTGATTTGCTGGTTACGGTGACCGTAAGGCTTGATGAAACAACGCGGCGAGCTTTGATCAACG
ACCTTTTGGAAACTTCGGCTTCCCCTGGAGAGAGCGAGATTCTCCGCGCTGTAGAAGTCACCATTGTTGT
GCACGACGACATCATTCCGTGGCGTTATCCAGCTAAGCGCGAACTGCAATTTGGAGAATGGCAGCGCAAT
GACATTCTTGCAGGTATCTTCGAGCCAGCCACGATCGACATTGATCTGGCTATCTTGCTGACAAAAGCAA
GAGAACATAGCGTTGCCTTGGTAGGTCCAGCGGCGGAGGAACTCTTTGATCCGGTTCCTGAACAGGATCT
ATTTGAGGCGCTAAATGAAACCTTAACGCTATGGAACTCGCCGCCCGACTGGGCTGGCGATGAGCGAAAT
GTAGTGCTTACGTTGTCCCGCATTTGGTACAGCGCAGTAACCGGCAAAATCGCGCCGAAGGATGTCGCTG
CCGACTGGGCAATGGAGCGCCTGCCGGCCCAGTATCAGCCCGTCATACTTGAAGCTAGACAGGCTTATCT
TGGACAAGAAGAAGATCGCTTGGCCTCGCGCGCAGATCAGTTGGAAGAATTTGTCCACTACGTGAAAGGC
GAGATCACCAAGGTAGTCGGCAAATAACCCTCGAGCCACCCATGACCAAAATCCCTTAACGTGAGTTACG
CGTCGTTCCACTGAGCGTCAGACCCCGTAGAAAAGATCAAAGGATCTTCTTGAGATCCTTTTTTTCTGCG
CGTAATCTGCTGCTTGCAAACAAAAAAACCACCGCTACCAGCGGTGGTTTGTTTGCCGGATCAAGAGCTA
CCAACTCTTTTTCCGAAGGTAACTGGCTTCAGCAGAGCGCAGATACCAAATACTGTTCTTCTAGTGTAGC
CGTAGTTAGGCCACCACTTCAAGAACTCTGTAGCACCGCCTACATACCTCGCTCTGCTAATCCTGTTACC
AGTGGCTGCTGCCAGTGGCGATAAGTCGTGTCTTACCGGGTTGGACTCAAGACGATAGTTACCGGATAAG
GCGCAGCGGTCGGGCTGAACGGGGGGTTCGTGCACACAGCCCAGCTTGGAGCGAACGACCTACACCGAAC
TGAGATACCTACAGCGTGAGCTATGAGAAAGCGCCACGCTTCCCGAAGGGAGAAAGGCGGACAGGTATCC
GGTAAGCGGCAGGGTCGGAACAGGAGAGCGCACGAGGGAGCTTCCAGGGGGAAACGCCTGGTATCTTTAT
AGTCCTGTCGGGTTTCGCCACCTCTGACTTGAGCGTCGATTTTTGTGATGCTCGTCAGGGGGGCGGAGCC
TATGGAAAAACGCCAGCAACGCGGCCTTTTTACGGTTCCTGGCCTTTTGCTGGCCTTTTGCTCACATGTT
CTTTCCTGCGTTATCCCCTGATTCTGTGGATAACCGTATTACCGCCTTTGAGTGAGCTGATACCGCTCGC
CGCAGCCGAACGACCGAGCGCAGCGAGTCAGTGAGCGAGGAAGCGGAAGAGCGCCCAATACGCAAACCGC
CTCTCCCCGCGCGTTGGCCGATTCATTAATGCAGCTGGCACGACAGGTTTCCCGACTGGAAAGCGGGCAG
TGAGCGCAACGCAATTAATACGCGTACCGCTAGCCAGGAAGAGTTTGTAGAAACGCAAAAAGGCCATCCG
TCAGGATGGCCTTCTGCTTAGTTTGATGCCTGGCAGTTTATGGCGGGCGTCCTGCCCGCCACCCTCCGGG
CCGTTGCTTCACAACGTTCAAATCCGCTCCCGGCGGATTTGTCCTACTCAGGAGAGCGTTCACCGACAAA
CAACAGATAAAACGAAAGGCCCAGTCTTCCGACTGAGCCTTTCGTTTTATTTGATGCCT
