>Addgene plasmid #82323 | pDONR223_BRD4_WT | depositor partial sequence | sequence record 155694 | Insert sequence
ATGTCTGCGGAGAGCGGCCCTGGGACGAGATTGAGAAATCTGCCAGTAATGGGGGATGGACTAGAAACTT
CCCAAATGTCTACAACACAGGCCCAGGCCCAACCCCAGCCAGCCAACGCAGCCAGCACCAACCCCCCGCC
CCCAGAGACCTCCAACCCTAACAAGCCCAAGAGGCAG
[300 nt withheld, positions 178-477]
AAAATAAATGAGCTACCCACAGAAGAAACCGAGATCATGATAGTCCAGGCAAAAGGAAGAGGACGTGGGA
GGAAAGAAACAGGGACAGCAAAACCTGGCGTTTCCACGGTACCAAACACAACTCAAGCATCGACTCCTCC
GCAGACCCAGACCCCTCAGCCGAATCCTCCTCCTGTGCAGGCCACGCCTCACCCCTTCCCTGCCGTCACC
CCGGACCTCATCGTCCAGACCCCTGTCATGACAGTGGTGCCTCCCCAGCCACTGCAGACGCCCCCCGCCA
GTGCCCCCCCAGCCACAACCCCAACCCGCTTCAGCTCCCCAGCCCGTACAGAGCCACCCACCCATCATCG
CGGCCACCCCACAGCCTGTGAAGACAAAGAAGGGAGTGAAGAGGAAAGCAGACACCACCACCCCCACCAC
CATTGACCCCATTCACGAGCCACCCTCGCTGCCCCCGGAGCCCAAGACCACCAAGCTGGGCCAGCGGCGG
GAGAGCAGCCGGCCTGTGAAACCTCCAAAGAAGGACGTGCCCGACTCTCAGCAGCACCCAGCACCAGAGA
AGAGCAGCAAGGTCTCGGAGCAGCTCAAGTGCTGCAGCGGCATCCTCAAGGAGATGTTTGCCAAGAAGCA
CGCCGCCTACGCCTGGCCCTTCTACAAGCCTGTGGACGTGGAGGCACTGGGCCTACACGACTACTGTGAC
ATCATCAAGCACCCCATGGACATGAGCACAATCAAGTCTAAACTGGAGGCCCGTGAGTACCGTGATGCTC
AGGAGTTTGGTGCTGACGTCCGATTGATGTTCTCCAACTGCTATAAGTACAACCCTCCTGACCATGAGGT
GGTGGCCATGGCCCGCAAGCTCCAGGATGTGTTCGAAATGCGCTTTGCCAAGATGCCGGACGAGCCTGAG
GAGCCAGTGGTGGCCGTGTCCTCCCCCGGCAGTGCTCCCTCCCACCAAGGTTGTGGCCCCGCCCTCATCC
CAGCGACAGCAGCAGCGATAGCTCCTCGGACAGTGACAGTTCGACTGATGACTCTGAGGAGGAGCGAGCC
CAGCGGCTGGCTGAGCTCCAGGAGCAGCTCAAAGCCGTGCACGAGCAGCTTGCAGCCCTCTCTCAGCCCC
AGCAGAACAAACCAAAGAAAAAGGAGAAAGACAAGAAGGAAAAGAAAAAAGAAAAGCACAAAAGGAAAGA
GGAAGTGGAAGAGAATAAAAAAAGCAAAGCCAAGGAACCTCCTCCTAAAAAGACGAAGAAAAATAATAGC
AGCAACAGCAATGTGAGCAAGAAGGAGCCAGCGCCCATGAAGAGCAAGCCCCCTCCCACGTATGAG
[249 nt withheld, positions 1804-2052]
GAGAAAGTTGATGTGATTGCCGGCTCCTCCAAGATGAAGGGCTTCTCGTCCTCAGAGTCGGAGAGCTCCA
GTGAGTCCAGCTCCTCTGACAGCGAAGACTCCGAAACAGGTCCTGCC
